Addgene plasmid #133933: SV.signed
Purpose: To validate the use of digital signatures in DNA.
Depositing lab: Jean Peccoud. Depositing organization: Colorado State University, Fort Collins.
Backbone
  Vector backbone: pTwist Amp High Copy
  Backbone manufacturer: Twist
  Vector type: Bacterial Expression
Growth in bacteria
  Bacterial resistance: Ampicillin, 100 μg/mL
  Growth temperature: 37°C
  Growth strain: DH5alpha
  Copy number: High Copy
Gene/Insert
  Gene/Insert name: lacZ and digital signature cassette
  Species: Synthetic
  Cloning method: Unknown
  Sequencing primers: 5′ n/a
Terms and licenses: Academic/Nonprofit Terms; Industry Terms: Not Available to Industry
How to cite: SV.signed was a gift from Jean Peccoud (Addgene plasmid # 133933 ; http://n2t.net/addgene:133933 ; RRID:Addgene_133933)
