[The description below was written by a language model from this plasmid's Addgene catalogue record and pLannotate feature annotations shown in this document.]
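Description:
SV.signed is a small (about 3.1 kb) synthetic bacterial plasmid built on the pTwist Amp High Copy backbone, made to validate the use of digital signatures written into DNA. It is propagated in E. coli from a high-copy ColE1/pUC-type origin of replication and selected with ampicillin through a β-lactamase (AmpR) gene driven by its native bla promoter.

The recorded insert is a lacZ and digital signature cassette of synthetic origin. In the annotated sequence, a lacZα coding segment lies on the reverse strand, spanning the numbering origin of the circular map, directly downstream of a lac UV5 promoter and lac operator in the same orientation. This is the classic arrangement in which the α-fragment of β-galactosidase is expressed under lac repressor control, is inducible with IPTG, and gives a simple phenotypic readout by α-complementation in a suitable host. A second, short lacZα fragment on the forward strand, an attB1 Gateway recombination site and a partial putative bacterial terminator are also detected; these look like backbone or design remnants, and the record assigns them no role.

The automated annotation does not label the signature cassette itself. A stretch of several hundred bases between the origin and the terminator fragment carries no recognised feature and may hold it, but the record does not state its position, encoding scheme or content. The construct serves as a test case for embedding a verifiable signature in a functional plasmid, so that the origin and integrity of the sequence can be checked after sequencing. The name suggests it is the signed member of a set, although no counterpart is described in the record.
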