Features (pLannotate 1.2.2; 9 found; start..end, strand, type, name):
     86..102     -  protein_bind   lac operator: The lac repressor binds to the lac operator to inhibit transcription in E. coli. This inhibition can be relieved by adding lactose or isopropyl-β-D-thiogalactopyranoside (IPTG). lac repressor encoded by lacI
    110..140     -  promoter       lac UV5 promoter: E. coli lac promoter with an "up" mutation
    193..236     +  CDS            lacZα (fragment): LacZα fragment of β-galactosidase; lacZ fragment
    323..427     +  promoter       AmpR promoter: bla
    428..1288    +  CDS            AmpR: β-lactamase; bla; confers resistance to ampicillin, carbenicillin, and related antibiotics
   1388..1412    +  protein_bind   attB1: mutant version of attB; recombination site for the Gateway® BP reaction BP Clonase™
   1529..2117    +  rep_origin     ori: high-copy-number ColE1/pMB1/pBR322/pUC origin of replication
   2973..3012    +  terminator     bacterial terminator (fragment): putative bacterial transcription terminator
   3022..66      -  CDS            lacZα (across the origin): LacZα fragment of β-galactosidase; lacZ fragment
>Addgene plasmid #133933 | SV.signed | addgene full sequence | sequence record 268619 | Addgene NGS Result
AACGCCAGGGTTTTCCCAGTCACGACGTTGTAAAACGACGGCCAGTGAATCCGTAATCATGGTCATAGCT
GTTTCCTGTGTGAAATTGTTATCCGCTCACAATTCCACACATTATACGAGCCGGAAGCATAAAGTGTAAA
AGGTCAGGCGGAATGGCACTTCCTTATTCCAGATGCGTGCGGATTATGCATGACTGGCCGTCGTTTTACA
ACGTCGTGACTGGGAAAACCCTGGCGCTTGTGGTGGATCACAGTTATTGGAGACTTCCTTGGCCGTACGA
TGGGTTTTGTTTCAGGTATCTGGCACTTTTCGGGGAAATGTGCGCGGAACCCCTATTTGTTTATTTTTCT
AAATACATTCAAATATGTATCCGCTCATGAGACAATAACCCTGATAAATGCTTCAATAATATTGAAAAAG
GAAGAGTATGAGTATTCAACATTTCCGTGTCGCCCTTATTCCCTTTTTTGCGGCATTTTGCCTTCCTGTT
TTTGCTCACCCAGAAACGCTGGTGAAAGTAAAAGATGCTGAAGATCAGTTGGGTGCACGAGTGGGTTACA
TCGAACTGGATCTCAACAGCGGTAAGATCCTTGAGAGTTTTCGCCCCGAAGAACGTTTTCCAATGATGAG
CACTTTTAAAGTTCTGCTATGTGGCGCGGTATTATCCCGTATTGACGCCGGGCAAGAGCAACTCGGTCGC
CGCATACACTATTCTCAGAATGACTTGGTTGAGTACTCACCAGTCACAGAAAAGCATCTTACGGATGGCA
TGACAGTAAGAGAATTATGCAGTGCTGCCATAACCATGAGTGATAACACTGCGGCCAACTTACTTCTGAC
AACGATCGGAGGACCGAAGGAGCTAACCGCTTTTTTGCACAACATGGGGGATCATGTAACTCGCCTTGAT
CGTTGGGAACCGGAGCTGAATGAAGCCATACCAAACGACGAGCGTGACACCACGATGCCTGTAGCAATGG
CAACAACGTTGCGCAAACTATTAACTGGCGAACTACTTACTCTAGCTTCCCGGCAACAATTAATAGACTG
GATGGAGGCGGATAAAGTTGCAGGACCACTTCTGCGCTCGGCCCTTCCGGCTGGCTGGTTTATTGCTGAT
AAATCTGGAGCCGGTGAGCGTGGCTCTCGCGGTATCATTGCAGCACTGGGGCCAGATGGTAAGCCCTCCC
GTATCGTAGTTATCTACACGACGGGGAGTCAGGCAACTATGGATGAACGAAATAGACAGATCGCTGAGAT
AGGTGCCTCACTGATTAAGCATTGGTAACTGTCAGACCAAGTTTACTCATATATACTTTAGATTGATTTA
AAACTTCATTTTTAATTTAAAAGGATCTAGGTGAAGATCCTTGAATTGCCATTATCAACAAGTTTGTACA
AAAAAGCAGGCTCCGAATTGGTATCACGAGGACGATTTGAAGCCCCCTACCCATTTACGCTGACTTGACG
GGACGGCGGCTTTGTTGAATAGAGCGTCAGACCCCGTAGAAAAGATCAAAGGATCTTCTTGAGATCCTTT
TTTTCTGCGCGTAATCTGCTGCTTGCAAACAAAAAAACCACCGCTACCAGCGGTGGTTTGTTTGCCGGAT
CAAGAGCTACCAACTCTTTTTCCGAAGGTAACTGGCTTCAGCAGAGCGCAGATACCAAATACTGTTCTTC
TAGTGTAGCCGTAGTTAGGCCACCACTTCAAGAACTCTGTAGCACCGCCTACATACCTCGCTCTGCTAAT
CCTGTTACCAGTGGCTGCTGCCAGTGGCGATAAGTCGTGTCTTACCGGGTTGGACTCAAGACGATAGTTA
CCGGATAAGGCGCAGCGGTCGGGCTGAACGGGGGGTTCGTGCACACAGCCCAGCTTGGAGCGAACGACCT
ACACCGAACTGAGATACCTACAGCGTGAGCTATGAGAAAGCGCCACGCTTCCCGAAGGGAGAAAGGCGGA
CAGGTATCCGGTAAGCGGCAGGGTCGGAACAGGAGAGCGCACGAGGGAGCTTCCAGGGGGAAACGCCTGG
TATCTTTATAGTCCTGTCGGGTTTCGCCACCTCTGACTTGAGCGTCGATTTTTGTGATGCTCGTCAGGGG
GGCGGAGCCTATGGAAAAACGCCAGCAACGCGGCCTTTTTACGGTTCCTGGCCTTTTGCTGGCCTTTTGC
TCACATGTTCTTTCCAGCGACATATGCCATACGCCGAACTGAACTCCACCTAATGTCTTGGAGATTGTCG
GATAGCGCGGAATAGGATTGTGCCCTCTGAGCGGATAACAATTTCACACAGGAAACAGCTATGACCATGA
CACATGCATCCACCATCGCAGACTTATCATCACTGAGCCTCCACCTAGCCTCATAGGATACCCGTCATCT
ATTGGGCGTGACTCGCGCCGCAGGAATGATATCTCACCGTCTGCGTTGAGATTTTTTCATCTTGAGACGA
TCTAGCCACAGTGATGGATTTACCCAATAGCAGTGATACATTTAATTTCGTTCCTTTATGTAGACGCGCA
ATTGGGGACCCTGTCCAACGGACCTCAGGATTAGTAAAGGTGACCCTCCCTTCCAGATATCATGGGCCCG
ACAGCTAGCTGGAAACACGCCTCAAGTGAATCAAGGCAAACAGGGGGCCGTCGGTACCCGCTCCCTCTTT
GTACTAATACCAACGCATTTTCAGAGTCACACCGCCTTATCCCGGCACTTTGCCTGTGGCGGATACTGTT
AACGAGTCTCCCAGCGCACCGGTCACGACGAACTGGTCCGCAGAGATCCCTCACATTCACCCGGTTCCTC
CCCGAGCGGCGGCCCGAGAAAGCCGCAGATTAGGTGTAAGCGTACTACAGGAATAGAGTCTAAATAGCAC
TTTAATCCTAACATTGTTACTACCGTGACCTTGCCGCTCTCTCATTCAGCGTGATCTTGTCCTACAGGCA
CCGTGGTGTGTGTGTGTGTTGCGAAGCGTAGAGAAATCATCCTTAGCGAAAGCTAAGGATTTTTTTTATC
TGTTAACGCCATTCGCCATTCAGGCTGCGCAACTGTTGGGAAGGGCGATCGGTGCGGGCCTCTTCGCTAT
TACGCCAGCTGGCGAAAGGGGGATGTGCTGCAAGGCGATTAAGTTGGGT
